Addgene plasmid #187788: MAC_C_INSR
Purpose: MAC-tagged gene expression of human INSR
Depositing lab: Markku Varjosalo. Depositing organization: University of Helsinki, Institute of Biotechnology. Publication: Physical and functional interactome atlas of human receptor tyrosine kinases. Salokas K, Liu X, Ohman T, Chowdhury I, Gawriyski L, Keskitalo S, Varjosalo M. EMBO Rep. 2022 Apr 5:e54041. doi: 10.15252/embr.202154041. PubMed 35384245.
Backbone
  Vector backbone: MAC-tag-C
  Vector type: Mammalian Expression
Growth in bacteria
  Bacterial resistance: Ampicillin, 100 μg/mL
  Growth temperature: 37°C
  Growth strain: DH5alpha
  Copy number: High Copy
Gene/Insert
  Gene/Insert name: INSR
  Species: H. sapiens (human)
  Entrez Gene: INSR (a.k.a. CD220, HHF5)
  Cloning method: Gateway Cloning
Terms and licenses: Academic/Nonprofit Terms; Industry Terms: Not Available to Industry
How to cite: MAC_C_INSR was a gift from Markku Varjosalo (Addgene plasmid # 187788 ; http://n2t.net/addgene:187788 ; RRID:Addgene_187788)
