[The description below was written by a language model from this plasmid's Addgene catalogue record and pLannotate feature annotations shown in this document.]
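Description:
MAC_C_INSR is a mammalian expression plasmid of about 10.4 kb, built on the MAC-tag-C backbone, that expresses the human insulin receptor (INSR) with a C-terminal MAC tag. It is maintained in E. coli through a high-copy ColE1/pUC-type origin and an ampicillin resistance gene (bla) driven by its own promoter. A partial f1 origin and lac promoter/operator remnants are also annotated as backbone carry-over.

The INSR coding sequence was introduced by Gateway cloning and lies between attB1 and attB2 sites. It sits downstream of the CMV immediate-early enhancer and promoter. Short tet-operator-like fragments are annotated immediately after the CMV promoter, which suggests a tetracycline-regulatable CMV/TetO arrangement, although the record does not state inducibility explicitly. Downstream of attB2, on the same strand, is a sequence matching E. coli birA, followed by the bGH polyadenylation signal. This layout is consistent with a biotin ligase forming part of the C-terminal tag fused to the receptor. The table does not annotate any affinity epitopes in the tag, nor any birA mutation that would make the ligase promiscuous.

An FRT site sits directly upstream of a hygromycin resistance gene that has no full promoter of its own and ends in an SV40 poly(A) signal. This is the typical design for FLP-mediated integration into an FRT-bearing host cell line, where hygromycin resistance is gained on correct insertion and a stable, single-site line results. The associated publication is an interactome atlas of human receptor tyrosine kinases, so the construct was evidently made to map physical and proximal interaction partners of INSR in mammalian cells.
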