Features (pLannotate 1.2.2; 24 found; start..end, strand, type, name):
     47..151     -  promoter       AmpR promoter: bla
    210..262     -  misc_feature   bom (fragment): basis of mobility region from pBR322
    417..796     +  enhancer       CMV enhancer: human cytomegalovirus immediate early enhancer
    797..1000    +  promoter       CMV promoter: human cytomegalovirus (CMV) immediate early promoter
   1002..1021    +  promoter       PLtetO-1 promoter (fragment): modified phage lambda PL promoter with tet operator sites (Lutz and Bujard, 1997)
   1023..1042    +  promoter       PLtetO-1 promoter (fragment): modified phage lambda PL promoter with tet operator sites (Lutz and Bujard, 1997)
   1050..1083    +  promoter       TRE3GV promoter (fragment): 3rd-generation Tet-responsive promoter that can be activated by binding of Tet-On® 3G, optimized for retroviral and lentiviral vectors
   1218..1242    +  protein_bind   attB1: mutant version of attB; recombination site for the Gateway® BP reaction BP Clonase™
   1248..5357    +  CDS            INSR: INSR_HUMAN - Experimental evidence at protein level: Swiss-Prot protein existence level 1. Receptor tyrosine kinase which mediates the pleiotropic actions of insulin. Binding of insulin leads to phosphorylation of several intracellular substrates, including, insulin receptor substrates (IRS1, 2, 3, 4), SHC, GAB1, CBL and other signaling intermediates. Each of these phosphorylated proteins serve as docking proteins for other signaling proteins that contain Src-homology-2 domains (SH2 domain) that specifically recognize different phosphotyrosine residues, including the p85 regulatory subunit of
   5359..5383    -  protein_bind   attB2: mutant version of attB; recombination site for the Gateway® BP reaction BP Clonase™
   5571..6530    +  CDS            birA: BIRA_ECOLI - Also known as bioR, dhbB. Experimental evidence at protein level: Swiss-Prot protein existence level 1. Acts both as a biotin--[acetyl-CoA-carboxylase] ligase and a biotin-operon repressor. In the presence of ATP, BirA activates biotin to form the BirA-biotinyl-5'-adenylate (BirA-bio-5'-AMP or holoBirA) complex. HoloBirA can either transfer the biotinyl moiety to the biotin carboxyl carrier protein (BCCP) subunit of acetyl-CoA carboxylase, or bind to the biotin operator site and inhibit transcription of the operon. From Escherichia coli (strain K12).
   6580..6804    +  polyA_signal   bGH poly(A) signal: bovine growth hormone polyadenylation signal
   6808..6829    +  promoter       SV40 promoter (fragment): SV40 enhancer and early promoter
   6850..7083    +  rep_origin     f1 ori (fragment) (sequence partly withheld): f1 bacteriophage origin of replication; arrow indicates direction of (+) strand synthesis
   7088..7135    +  protein_bind   FRT: FLP-mediated recombination occurs in the 8-bp core sequence TCTAGAAA (Turan and Bode, 2011). FLP recombinase from the Saccharomyces cerevisiae 2μ plasmid
   7143..8165    +  CDS            HygR: aminoglycoside phosphotransferase from E. coli; aph(4)-Ia; confers resistance to hygromycin
   8175..8300    +  CDS            ble (fragment): BLE_KLEPN - Experimental evidence at protein level: Swiss-Prot protein existence level 1. Binding protein with a strong affinity to the bleomycin family of antibiotics. Binds to CL990; an antimitotic-antibiotic compound. From Klebsiella pneumoniae.
   8295..8416    +  polyA_signal   SV40 poly(A) signal: SV40 polyadenylation signal
   8489..8505    -  protein_bind   lac operator: The lac repressor binds to the lac operator to inhibit transcription in E. coli. This inhibition can be relieved by adding lactose or isopropyl-β-D-thiogalactopyranoside (IPTG). lac repressor encoded by lacI
   8513..8543    -  promoter       lac promoter: promoter for the E. coli lac operon
   8558..8579    -  protein_bind   CAP binding site: CAP binding activates transcription in the presence of cAMP. E. coli catabolite activator protein
   8592..8684    -  CDS            lacI (fragment): lac repressor; lacI; The lac repressor binds to the lac operator to inhibit transcription in E. coli. This inhibition can be relieved by adding lactose or isopropyl-β-D-thiogalactopyranoside (IPTG).
   8867..9455    -  rep_origin     ori: high-copy-number ColE1/pMB1/pBR322/pUC origin of replication
   9626..46      -  CDS            AmpR (across the origin): β-lactamase; bla; confers resistance to ampicillin, carbenicillin, and related antibiotics
>Addgene plasmid #187788 | MAC_C_INSR | addgene full sequence | sequence record 372640 | Addgene NGS Result
CCGCAAAAAAGGGAATAAGGGCGACACGGAAATGTTGAATACTCATACTCTTCCTTTTTCAATATTATTG
AAGCATTTATCAGGGTTATTGTCTCATGAGCGGATACATATTTGAATGTATTTAGAAAAATAAACAAATA
GGGGTTCCGCGCACATTTCCCCGAAAAGTGCCACCTGACGTCGACGGATCGGGAGATCTCCCGATCCCCT
ATGGTGCACTCTCAGTACAATCTGCTCTGATGCCGCATAGTTAAGCCAGTATCTGCTCCCTGCTTGTGTG
TTGGAGGTCGCTGAGTAGTGCGCGAGCAAAATTTAAGCTACAACAAGGCAAGGCTTGACCGACAATTGCA
TGAAGAATCTGCTTAGGGTTAGGCGTTTTGCGCTGCTTCGCGATGTACGGGCCAGATATACGCGTTGACA
TTGATTATTGACTAGTTATTAATAGTAATCAATTACGGGGTCATTAGTTCATAGCCCATATATGGAGTTC
CGCGTTACATAACTTACGGTAAATGGCCCGCCTGGCTGACCGCCCAACGACCCCCGCCCATTGACGTCAA
TAATGACGTATGTTCCCATAGTAACGCCAATAGGGACTTTCCATTGACGTCAATGGGTGGAGTATTTACG
GTAAACTGCCCACTTGGCAGTACATCAAGTGTATCATATGCCAAGTACGCCCCCTATTGACGTCAATGAC
GGTAAATGGCCCGCCTGGCATTATGCCCAGTACATGACCTTATGGGACTTTCCTACTTGGCAGTACATCT
ACGTATTAGTCATCGCTATTACCATGGTGATGCGGTTTTGGCAGTACATCAATGGGCGTGGATAGCGGTT
TGACTCACGGGGATTTCCAAGTCTCCACCCCATTGACGTCAATGGGAGTTTGTTTTGGCACCAAAATCAA
CGGGACTTTCCAAAATGTCGTAACAACTCCGCCCCATTGACGCAAATGGGCGGTAGGCGTGTACGGTGGG
AGGTCTATATAAGCAGAGCTCTCCCTATCAGTGATAGAGATCTCCCTATCAGTGATAGAGATCGTCGACG
AGCTCGTTTAGTGAACCGTCAGATCGCCTGGAGACGCCATCCACGCTGTTTTGACCTCCATAGAAGACAC
CGGGACCGATCCAGCCTCCGGACTCTAGCGTTTAAACTTAAGCTTGGTACCGAGCTCGGATCCACTAGTC
CAGTGTGGTGGAATTCTGCAGATATCAACAAGTTTGTACAAAAAAGCAGGCTCCACCATGGGCACCGGGG
GCCGGCGGGGGGCGGCGGCCGCGCCGCTGCTGGTGGCGGTGGCCGCGCTGCTACTGGGCGCCGCGGGCCA
CCTGTACCCCGGAGAGGTGTGTCCCGGCATGGATATCCGGAACAACCTCACTAGGTTGCATGAGCTGGAG
AATTGCTCTGTCATCGAAGGACACTTGCAGATACTCTTGATGTTCAAAACGAGGCCCGAAGATTTCCGAG
ACCTCAGTTTCCCCAAACTCATCATGATCACTGATTACTTGCTGCTCTTCCGGGTCTATGGGCTCGAGAG
CCTGAAGGACCTGTTCCCCAACCTCACGGTCATCCGGGGATCACGACTGTTCTTTAACTACGCGCTGGTC
ATCTTCGAGATGGTTCACCTCAAGGAACTCGGCCTCTACAACCTGATGAACATCACCCGGGGTTCTGTCC
GCATCGAGAAGAACAATGAGCTCTGTTACTTGGCCACTATCGACTGGTCCCGTATCCTGGATTCCGTGGA
GGATAATTACATCGTGTTGAACAAAGATGACAACGAGGAGTGTGGAGACATCTGTCCGGGTACCGCGAAG
GGCAAGACCAACTGCCCCGCCACCGTCATCAACGGGCAGTTTGTCGAACGATGTTGGACTCATAGTCACT
GCCAGAAAGTTTGCCCGACCATCTGTAAGTCACACGGCTGCACCGCCGAAGGCCTCTGTTGCCACAGCGA
GTGCCTGGGCAACTGTTCTCAGCCCGACGACCCCACCAAGTGCGTGGCCTGCCGCAACTTCTACCTGGAC
GGCAGGTGTGTGGAGACCTGCCCGCCCCCGTACTACCACTTCCAGGACTGGCGCTGTGTGAACTTCAGCT
TCTGCCAGGACCTGCACCACAAATGCAAGAACTCGCGGAGGCAGGGCTGCCACCAGTACGTCATTCACAA
CAACAAGTGCATCCCTGAGTGTCCCTCCGGGTACACGATGAATTCCAGCAACTTGCTGTGCACCCCATGC
CTGGGTCCCTGTCCCAAGGTGTGCCACCTCCTAGAAGGCGAGAAGACCATCGACTCGGTGACGTCTGCCC
AGGAGCTCCGAGGATGCACCGTCATCAACGGGAGTCTGATCATCAACATTCGAGGAGGCAACAATCTGGC
AGCTGAGCTAGAAGCCAACCTCGGCCTCATTGAAGAAATTTCAGGGTATCTAAAAATCCGCCGATCCTAC
GCTCTGGTGTCACTTTCCTTCTTCCGGAAGTTACGTCTGATTCGAGGAGAGACCTTGGAAATTGGGAACT
ACTCCTTCTATGCCTTGGACAACCAGAACCTAAGGCAGCTCTGGGACTGGAGCAAACACAACCTCACCAT
CACTCAGGGGAAACTCTTCTTCCACTATAACCCCAAACTCTGCTTGTCAGAAATCCACAAGATGGAAGAA
GTTTCAGGAACCAAGGGGCGCCAGGAGAGAAACGACATTGCCCTGAAGACCAATGGGGACCAGGCATCCT
GTGAAAATGAGTTACTTAAATTTTCTTACATTCGGACATCTTTTGACAAGATCTTGCTGAGATGGGAGCC
GTACTGGCCCCCCGACTTCCGAGACCTCTTGGGGTTCATGCTGTTCTACAAAGAGGCCCCTTATCAGAAT
GTGACGGAGTTCGACGGGCAGGATGCGTGTGGTTCCAACAGTTGGACGGTGGTAGACATTGACCCACCCC
TGAGGTCCAACGACCCCAAATCACAGAACCACCCAGGGTGGCTGATGCGGGGTCTCAAGCCCTGGACCCA
GTATGCCATCTTTGTGAAGACCCTGGTCACCTTTTCGGATGAACGCCGGACCTATGGGGCCAAGAGTGAC
ATCATTTATGTCCAGACAGATGCCACCAACCCCTCTGTGCCCCTGGATCCAATCTCAGTGTCTAACTCAT
CATCCCAGATTATTCTGAAGTGGAAACCACCCTCCGACCCCAATGGCAACATCACCCACTACCTGGTTTT
CTGGGAGAGGCAGGCGGAAGACAGTGAGCTGTTCGAGCTGGATTATTGCCTCAAAGGGCTGAAGCTGCCC
TCGAGGACCTGGTCTCCACCATTCGAGTCTGAAGATTCTCAGAAGCACAACCAGAGTGAGTATGAGGATT
CGGCCGGCGAATGCTGCTCCTGTCCAAAGACAGACTCTCAGATCCTGAAGGAGCTGGAGGAGTCCTCGTT
TAGGAAGACGTTTGAGGATTACCTGCACAACGTGGTTTTCGTCCCCAGGCCATCTCGGAAACGCAGGTCC
CTTGGCGATGTTGGGAATGTGACGGTGGCCGTGCCCACGGTGGCAGCTTTCCCCAACACTTCCTCGACCA
GCGTGCCCACGAGTCCGGAGGAGCACAGGCCTTTTGAGAAGGTGGTGAACAAGGAGTCGCTGGTCATCTC
CGGCTTGCGACACTTCACGGGCTATCGCATCGAGCTGCAGGCTTGCAACCAGGACACCCCTGAGGAACGG
TGCAGTGTGGCAGCCTACGTCAGTGCGAGGACCATGCCTGAAGCCAAGGCTGATGACATTGTTGGCCCTG
TGACGCATGAAATCTTTGAGAACAACGTCGTCCACTTGATGTGGCAGGAGCCGAAGGAGCCCAATGGTCT
GATCGTGCTGTATGAAGTGAGTTATCGGCGATATGGTGATGAGGAGCTGCATCTCTGCGTCTCCCGCAAG
CACTTCGCTCTGGAACGGGGCTGCAGGCTGCGTGGGCTGTCACCGGGGAACTACAGCGTGCGAATCCGGG
CCACCTCCCTTGCGGGCAACGGCTCTTGGACGGAACCCACCTATTTCTACGTGACAGACTATTTAGACGT
CCCGTCAAATATTGCAAAAATTATCATCGGCCCCCTCATCTTTGTCTTTCTCTTCAGTGTTGTGATTGGA
AGTATTTATCTATTCCTGAGAAAGAGGCAGCCAGATGGGCCGCTGGGACCGCTTTACGCTTCTTCAAACC
CTGAGTATCTCAGTGCCAGTGATGTGTTTCCATGCTCTGTGTACGTGCCGGACGAGTGGGAGGTGTCTCG
AGAGAAGATCACCCTCCTTCGAGAGCTGGGGCAGGGCTCCTTCGGCATGGTGTATGAGGGCAATGCCAGG
GACATCATCAAGGGTGAGGCAGAGACCCGCGTGGCGGTGAAGACGGTCAACGAGTCAGCCAGTCTCCGAG
AGCGGATTGAGTTCCTCAATGAGGCCTCGGTCATGAAGGGCTTCACCTGCCATCATGTGGTGCGCCTCCT
GGGAGTGGTGTCCAAGGGCCAGCCCACGCTGGTGGTGATGGAGCTGATGGCTCACGGAGACCTGAAGAGC
TACCTCCGTTCTCTGCGGCCAGAGGCTGAGAATAATCCTGGCCGCCCTCCCCCTACCCTTCAAGAGATGA
TTCAGATGGCGGCAGAGATTGCTGACGGGATGGCCTACCTGAACGCCAAGAAGTTTGTGCATCGGGACCT
GGCAGCGAGAAACTGCATGGTCGCCCATGATTTTACTGTCAAAATTGGAGACTTTGGAATGACCAGAGAC
ATCTATGAAACGGATTACTACCGGAAAGGGGGCAAGGGTCTGCTCCCTGTACGGTGGATGGCACCGGAGT
CCCTGAAGGATGGGGTCTTCACCACTTCTTCTGACATGTGGTCCTTTGGCGTGGTCCTTTGGGAAATCAC
CAGCTTGGCAGAACAGCCTTACCAAGGCCTGTCTAATGAACAGGTGTTGAAATTTGTCATGGATGGAGGG
TATCTGGATCAACCCGACAACTGTCCAGAGAGAGTCACTGACCTCATGCGCATGTGCTGGCAATTCAACC
CCAAGATGAGGCCAACCTTCCTGGAGATTGTCAACCTGCTCAAGGACGACCTGCACCCCAGCTTTCCAGA
GGTGTCGTTCTTCCACAGCGAGGAGAACAAGGCTCCCGAGAGTGAGGAGCTGGAGATGGAGTTTGAGGAC
ATGGAGAATGTGCCCCTGGACCGTTCCTCGCACTGTCAGAGGGAGGAGGCGGGGGGCCGGGATGGAGGGT
CCTCGCTGGGTTTCAAGCGGAGCTACGAGGAACACATCCCTTACACACACATGAACGGAGGCAAGAAAAA
CGGGCGGATTCTGACCTTGCCTCGGTCCAATCCTTCCGACCCAGCTTTCTTGTACAAAGTGGTTGATATC
AAGGCCGCCGACATCACCAGCCTGTACAAGAAAGTGGGGTGGAGCCATCCCCAGTTCGAGAAGGGCGGAG
GATCTGGCGGCGGAAGCGGCGGAGGAAGCTGGTCCCACCCTCAGTTTGAGAAAGGCACCGAGCTGGGCAG
CACCATGGCCAGCTACCCCTACGACGTGCCCGACTACGCCAAGGACAACACCGTGCCCCTGAAGCTGATC
GCCCTGCTGGCCAACGGCGAGTTCCACTCTGGCGAGCAGCTGGGCGAGACACTGGGCATGAGCAGAGCCG
CCATCAACAAGCACATCCAGACCCTGCGGGACTGGGGCGTGGACGTGTTCACAGTGCCCGGCAAGGGCTA
CAGCCTGCCCGAGCCCATCCAGCTGCTGAACGCCAAGCAGATCCTGGGCCAGCTGGATGGCGGATCTGTG
GCCGTGCTGCCCGTGATCGACAGCACCAACCAGTATCTGCTCGACCGGATCGGCGAGCTGAAGTCCGGCG
ACGCCTGTATCGCCGAGTACCAGCAGGCCGGCAGAGGCGGCAGGGGCAGAAAGTGGTTCAGCCCCTTCGG
CGCCAACCTGTACCTGAGCATGTTCTGGAGACTGGAACAGGGCCCAGCCGCCGCTATTGGCCTGAGCCTG
GTCATCGGCATCGTGATGGCCGAGGTGCTGCGGAAGCTGGGCGCCGACAAAGTGCGCGTGAAGTGGCCCA
ACGACCTGTATCTGCAGGACCGGAAGCTGGCCGGCATCCTGGTGGAACTGACCGGCAAAACAGGCGACGC
CGCCCAGATCGTGATCGGCGCTGGCATCAACATGGCCATGCGGCGGGTGGAAGAGAGCGTGGTCAACCAG
GGCTGGATCACCCTGCAGGAAGCCGGCATCAACCTGGACCGGAACACCCTGGCCGCCATGCTGATCAGAG
AGCTGAGAGCCGCCCTGGAACTGTTCGAGCAGGAAGGCCTGGCCCCCTACCTGAGCAGATGGGAGAAGCT
GGACAACTTCATCAACCGGCCCGTGAAACTGATCATCGGCGACAAAGAGATCTTCGGCATCAGCCGGGGC
ATCGACAAGCAGGGGGCCCTGCTCCTGGAACAGGACGGCATCATCAAGCCCTGGATGGGCGGCGAGATCA
GCCTGCGGAGCGCCGAGAAGTGATGACTCGAGTCTAGAGGGCCCGTTTAAACCCGCTGATCAGCCTCGAC
TGTGCCTTCTAGTTGCCAGCCATCTGTTGTTTGCCCCTCCCCCGTGCCTTCCTTGACCCTGGAAGGTGCC
ACTCCCACTGTCCTTTCCTAATAAAATGAGGAAATTGCATCGCATTGTCTGAGTAGGTGTCATTCTATTC
TGGGGGGTGGGGTGGGGCAGGACAGCAAGGGGGAGGATTGGGAAGACAATAGCAGGCATGCTGGGGATGC
GGTGGGCTCTATGGCTTCTGAGGCGGAAAGAACCAGCTGGGGCTCTAGGGGGTATCCCC
[124 nt withheld, positions 6850-6973]
C
[91 nt withheld, positions 6975-7065]
AGGGTGATGGTTCACGTACCTAGAAGTTCCTATTCCGAAGTTCCTATTCTCTAGAAAGTATAGGAACTTC
CTTGGCCAAAAAGCCTGAACTCACCGCGACGTCTGTCGAGAAGTTTCTGATCGAAAAGTTCGACAGCGTC
TCCGACCTGATGCAGCTCTCGGAGGGCGAAGAATCTCGTGCTTTCAGCTTCGATGTAGGAGGGCGTGGAT
ATGTCCTGCGGGTAAATAGCTGCGCCGATGGTTTCTACAAAGATCGTTATGTTTATCGGCACTTTGCATC
GGCCGCGCTCCCGATTCCGGAAGTGCTTGACATTGGGGAATTCAGCGAGAGCCTGACCTATTGCATCTCC
CGCCGTGCACAGGGTGTCACGTTGCAAGACCTGCCTGAAACCGAACTGCCCGCTGTTCTGCAGCCGGTCG
CGGAGGCCATGGATGCGATCGCTGCGGCCGATCTTAGCCAGACGAGCGGGTTCGGCCCATTCGGACCGCA
AGGAATCGGTCAATACACTACATGGCGTGATTTCATATGCGCGATTGCTGATCCCCATGTGTATCACTGG
CAAACTGTGATGGACGACACCGTCAGTGCGTCCGTCGCGCAGGCTCTCGATGAGCTGATGCTTTGGGCCG
AGGACTGCCCCGAAGTCCGGCACCTCGTGCACGCGGATTTCGGCTCCAACAATGTCCTGACGGACAATGG
CCGCATAACAGCGGTCATTGACTGGAGCGAGGCGATGTTCGGGGATTCCCAATACGAGGTCGCCAACATC
TTCTTCTGGAGGCCGTGGTTGGCTTGTATGGAGCAGCAGACGCGCTACTTCGAGCGGAGGCATCCGGAGC
TTGCAGGATCGCCGCGGCTCCGGGCGTATATGCTCCGCATTGGTCTTGACCAACTCTATCAGAGCTTGGT
TGACGGCAATTTCGATGATGCAGCTTGGGCGCAGGGTCGATGCGACGCAATCGTCCGATCCGGAGCCGGG
ACTGTCGGGCGTACACAAATCGCCCGCAGAAGCGCGGCCGTCTGGACCGATGGCTGTGTAGAAGTACTCG
CCGATAGTGGAAACCGACGCCCCAGCACTCGTCCGAGGGCAAAGGAATAGCACGTACTACGAGATTTCGA
TTCCACCGCCGCCTTCTATGAAAGGTTGGGCTTCGGAATCGTTTTCCGGGACGCCGGCTGGATGATCCTC
CAGCGCGGGGATCTCATGCTGGAGTTCTTCGCCCACCCCAACTTGTTTATTGCAGCTTATAATGGTTACA
AATAAAGCAATAGCATCACAAATTTCACAAATAAAGCATTTTTTTCACTGCATTCTAGTTGTGGTTTGTC
CAAACTCATCAATGTATCTTATCATGTCTGTATACCGTCGACCTCTAGCTAGAGCTTGGCGTAATCATGG
TCATAGCTGTTTCCTGTGTGAAATTGTTATCCGCTCACAATTCCACACAACATACGAGCCGGAAGCATAA
AGTGTAAAGCCTGGGGTGCCTAATGAGTGAGCTAACTCACATTAATTGCGTTGCGCTCACTGCCCGCTTT
CCAGTCGGGAAACCTGTCGTGCCAGCTGCATTAATGAATCGGCCAACGCGCGGGGAGAGGCGGTTTGCGT
ATTGGGCGCTCTTCCGCTTCCTCGCTCACTGACTCGCTGCGCTCGGTCGTTCGGCTGCGGCGAGCGGTAT
CAGCTCACTCAAAGGCGGTAATACGGTTATCCACAGAATCAGGGGATAACGCAGGAAAGAACATGTGAGC
AAAAGGCCAGCAAAAGGCCAGGAACCGTAAAAAGGCCGCGTTGCTGGCGTTTTTCCATAGGCTCCGCCCC
CCTGACGAGCATCACAAAAATCGACGCTCAAGTCAGAGGTGGCGAAACCCGACAGGACTATAAAGATACC
AGGCGTTTCCCCCTGGAAGCTCCCTCGTGCGCTCTCCTGTTCCGACCCTGCCGCTTACCGGATACCTGTC
CGCCTTTCTCCCTTCGGGAAGCGTGGCGCTTTCTCATAGCTCACGCTGTAGGTATCTCAGTTCGGTGTAG
GTCGTTCGCTCCAAGCTGGGCTGTGTGCACGAACCCCCCGTTCAGCCCGACCGCTGCGCCTTATCCGGTA
ACTATCGTCTTGAGTCCAACCCGGTAAGACACGACTTATCGCCACTGGCAGCAGCCACTGGTAACAGGAT
TAGCAGAGCGAGGTATGTAGGCGGTGCTACAGAGTTCTTGAAGTGGTGGCCTAACTACGGCTACACTAGA
AGAACAGTATTTGGTATCTGCGCTCTGCTGAAGCCAGTTACCTTCGGAAAAAGAGTTGGTAGCTCTTGAT
CCGGCAAACAAACCACCGCTGGTAGCGGTGGTTTTTTTGTTTGCAAGCAGCAGATTACGCGCAGAAAAAA
AGGATCTCAAGAAGATCCTTTGATCTTTTCTACGGGGTCTGACGCTCAGTGGAACGAAAACTCACGTTAA
GGGATTTTGGTCATGAGATTATCAAAAAGGATCTTCACCTAGATCCTTTTAAATTAAAAATGAAGTTTTA
AATCAATCTAAAGTATATATGAGTAAACTTGGTCTGACAGTTACCAATGCTTAATCAGTGAGGCACCTAT
CTCAGCGATCTGTCTATTTCGTTCATCCATAGTTGCCTGACTCCCCGTCGTGTAGATAACTACGATACGG
GAGGGCTTACCATCTGGCCCCAGTGCTGCAATGATACCGCGAGACCCACGCTCACCGGCTCCAGATTTAT
CAGCAATAAACCAGCCAGCCGGAAGGGCCGAGCGCAGAAGTGGTCCTGCAACTTTATCCGCCTCCATCCA
GTCTATTAATTGTTGCCGGGAAGCTAGAGTAAGTAGTTCGCCAGTTAATAGTTTGCGCAACGTTGTTGCC
ATTGCTACAGGCATCGTGGTGTCACGCTCGTCGTTTGGTATGGCTTCATTCAGCTCCGGTTCCCAACGAT
CAAGGCGAGTTACATGATCCCCCATGTTGTGCAAAAAAGCGGTTAGCTCCTTCGGTCCTCCGATCGTTGT
CAGAAGTAAGTTGGCCGCAGTGTTATCACTCATGGTTATGGCAGCACTGCATAATTCTCTTACTGTCATG
CCATCCGTAAGATGCTTTTCTGTGACTGGTGAGTACTCAACCAAGTCATTCTGAGAATAGTGTATGCGGC
GACCGAGTTGCTCTTGCCCGGCGTCAATACGGGATAATACCGCGCCACATAGCAGAACTTTAAAAGTGCT
CATCATTGGAAAACGTTCTTCGGGGCGAAAACTCTCAAGGATCTTACCGCTGTTGAGATCCAGTTCGATG
TAACCCACTCGTGCACCCAACTGATCTTCAGCATCTTTTACTTTCACCAGCGTTTCTGGGTGAGCAAAAA
CAGGAAGGCAAAATG
